Addgene plasmid #35568: pGEX 4T1 hBad(1-101)
Depositing lab: Harish Srinivas. Depositing organization: University of Pittsburgh (University, School of Medicine, and Cancer Institute). Publication: Ligand-independent antiapoptotic function of estrogen receptor-beta in lung cancer cells. Zhang G, Yanamala N, Lathrop KL, Zhang L, Klein-Seetharaman J, Srinivas H. Mol Endocrinol. 2010 Sep;24(9):1737-47. Epub 2010 Jul 21. 10.1210/me.2010-0125 PubMed 20660297.
Backbone
  Vector backbone: pGEX 4T1
  Vector type: Bacterial Expression
Growth in bacteria
  Bacterial resistance: Ampicillin, 100 μg/mL
  Growth temperature: 37°C
  Growth strain: DH5alpha
  Copy number: High Copy
Gene/Insert
  Gene/Insert name: bad
  Species: H. sapiens (human)
  Insert size (bp): 303
  Mutation: residues 1-101
  Entrez Gene: BAD (a.k.a. BBC2, BCL2L8)
  Tag / fusion protein: Flag (N terminal on backbone)
Terms and licenses: Academic/Nonprofit Terms; Industry Terms: Not Available to Industry
How to cite: pGEX 4T1 hBad(1-101) was a gift from Harish Srinivas (Addgene plasmid # 35568 ; http://n2t.net/addgene:35568 ; RRID:Addgene_35568)
