[The description below was written by a language model from this plasmid's Addgene catalogue record.]
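Description:
pGEX 4T1 hBad(1-101) is a bacterial expression plasmid built on the pGEX 4T1 backbone, carrying a truncated fragment of the human BAD gene (also known as BBC2 or BCL2L8). It is maintained in E. coli as a high-copy plasmid under ampicillin selection. The insert is 303 bp long and encodes residues 1-101 of BAD, a pro-apoptotic BH3-only member of the BCL-2 family, so the construct produces an N-terminal portion of the protein rather than the full-length product.

The pGEX 4T series is generally used to express proteins as N-terminal glutathione S-transferase (GST) fusions from an IPTG-inducible tac promoter, with a thrombin cleavage site between GST and the cloned fragment. This allows affinity purification on glutathione resin and optional removal of the GST moiety. The record itself does not list these elements, however, and the only tag it states is an N-terminal Flag tag, described as located on the backbone. Whether this reflects a modified pGEX 4T1 carrying a Flag epitope in addition to GST is not clarified, and no feature table is available to confirm the arrangement, the promoter or the cloning junctions.

The associated study concerns a ligand-independent anti-apoptotic function of estrogen receptor beta in lung cancer cells. A recombinant BAD deletion fragment of this kind would typically be used for purifying protein for in vitro binding or pull-down assays that map which region of BAD mediates an interaction, although the record does not state the specific purpose.
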