>Addgene plasmid #35568 | pGEX 4T1 hBad(1-101) | addgene partial sequence | sequence record 44744 | pGEX-5 5'-GGGCTGGCAAGCCACGTTTGGTG-3'
CCATGTTCCAGATCCCAGAGTTTGAGCCGAGTGAGCAGGAAGACTCCAGCTCTGCAGAGAGGGGCCTGGG
CCCCAGCCCCGCAGGGGACGGGCCCTCAGGCTCCGGCAAGCATCATCGCCAGGCCCCAGGCCTCCTGTGG
GACGCCAGTCACCAGCAGGAGCAGCCAACCAGCAGCAGCCATCATGGAGGCGCTGGGGCTGTGGAGATCC
GGAGTCGCCACAGCTCCTACCCCGCGGGGACGGAGGACGACGAAGGGATGGGGGAGGAGCCCAGCCCCTT
TCGGGGCCGCTCGCGCTCGGCGCCCGAATTCCCGGGTCGACTCGAGCGGCCGCATCGTGACTGACTGACG
ATCTGCCTCGCGCGTTTCGGTGATGACGGTGAAAACCTCTGACACATGCAGCTCCCGGAGACGGTCACAG
CTTGTCTGTAAGCGGATGCCGGGAGCAGACAAGCCCGTCAGGGCGCGTCAGCGGGTGTTGGCGGGTGTCG
GGGCGCAGCCATGACCCAGTCACGTAGCGATAGCGGAGTGTATAATTCTTGAAGACGAAAGGGCCTCGTG
ATACGCCTATTTTTATAGGTTAATGTCATGATAATAATGGTTTCTTAGACGTC
